Addgene plasmid #174887: pBSKΔB-24xopto-TetO-no01
Purpose: Plasmid vector containing southern blot probe for opto-TetO in STREAMING-tag
Depositing lab: Hiroshi Ochiai. Depositing organization: Hiroshima University. Publication: STREAMING-tag system reveals spatiotemporal relationships between transcriptional regulatory factors and transcriptional activity. Ohishi H, Shimada S, Uchino S, Li J, Sato Y, Shintani M, Owada H, Ohkawa Y, Pertsinidis A, Yamamoto T, Kimura H, Ochiai H. Nat Commun. 2022 Dec 20;13(1):7672. doi: 10.1038/s41467-022-35286-2. PubMed 36539402.
Backbone
  Vector backbone: pEB2
  Total vector size (bp): 3754
  Vector type: Southern blot probe
Growth in bacteria
  Bacterial resistance: Ampicillin, 100 μg/mL
  Growth temperature: 37°C
  Growth strain: DH5alpha
  Copy number: High Copy
Gene/Insert
  Gene/Insert name: 24xopto-TetO
Terms and licenses: Academic/Nonprofit Terms; Industry Terms: Not Available to Industry
How to cite: pBSKΔB-24xopto-TetO-no01 was a gift from Hiroshi Ochiai (Addgene plasmid # 174887 ; http://n2t.net/addgene:174887 ; RRID:Addgene_174887)
