[The description below was written by a language model from this plasmid's Addgene catalogue record and pLannotate feature annotations shown in this document.]
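Description:
pBSKΔB-24xopto-TetO-no01 is a small (about 3.75 kb) high-copy bacterial cloning plasmid that serves as the source of a Southern blot probe rather than as an expression vector. The catalogue lists the backbone as pEB2, but the name and the annotated features point to a pBluescript-type architecture: a pUC/ColE1-family origin for replication in E. coli, an f1 phage origin, an ampicillin resistance gene (β-lactamase) with its own promoter, and the lac promoter/operator and lacZα fragment surrounding remnants of the pBluescript multiple cloning site. T7 and T3 phage promoters flank the insert in convergent orientation. No eukaryotic promoter, selection marker or coding payload is annotated.

The insert, 24xopto-TetO, occupies roughly 800 bp between the two MCS fragments. The annotation software reports it as about two dozen short (roughly 20 to 30 bp) hits to various tet-regulated promoters (PLtetO-1, tight TRE, H1-2O2, TPGI) plus one explicit tet operator. These are best read not as functional promoters but as matches to the individual tet operator repeats, the binding sites for TetR, separated by short spacers of varying length. The record does not explain what the "opto" designation means in terms of sequence design.

According to the deposit, this TetO array is a component of the STREAMING-tag system, which is used to examine the spatiotemporal relationship between transcriptional regulatory factors and transcriptional activity. The plasmid provides the array as a template for a hybridisation probe, allowing Southern blot detection of the opto-TetO sequence, presumably to verify its integration in tagged cells.
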