Features (pLannotate 1.2.2; 37 found; start..end, strand, type, name):
     30..458     -  rep_origin     f1 ori (sequence partly withheld): f1 bacteriophage origin of replication; arrow indicates direction of (+) strand synthesis
    463..618     -  CDS            lacZα (fragment): LacZα fragment of β-galactosidase; lacZ fragment
    626..644     +  promoter       T7 promoter: promoter for bacteriophage T7 RNA polymerase
    653..672     -  misc_feature   MCS (fragment): pBluescript multiple cloning site
    707..726     +  promoter       PLtetO-1 promoter (fragment): modified phage lambda PL promoter with tet operator sites (Lutz and Bujard, 1997)
    735..754     +  promoter       PLtetO-1 promoter (fragment): modified phage lambda PL promoter with tet operator sites (Lutz and Bujard, 1997)
    765..784     +  promoter       PLtetO-1 promoter (fragment): modified phage lambda PL promoter with tet operator sites (Lutz and Bujard, 1997)
    802..828     +  promoter       TPGI promoter (fragment): S. cerevisiae GAL1 promoter modified to contain two copies of the tet operator (Ellis et al., 2009)
    839..857     +  promoter       PLtetO-1 promoter (fragment): modified phage lambda PL promoter with tet operator sites (Lutz and Bujard, 1997)
    867..886     +  promoter       PLtetO-1 promoter (fragment): modified phage lambda PL promoter with tet operator sites (Lutz and Bujard, 1997)
    912..931     +  promoter       PLtetO-1 promoter (fragment): modified phage lambda PL promoter with tet operator sites (Lutz and Bujard, 1997)
    941..961     +  promoter       PLtetO-1 promoter (fragment): modified phage lambda PL promoter with tet operator sites (Lutz and Bujard, 1997)
    971..990     +  promoter       PLtetO-1 promoter (fragment): modified phage lambda PL promoter with tet operator sites (Lutz and Bujard, 1997)
   1016..1034    +  promoter       PLtetO-1 promoter (fragment): modified phage lambda PL promoter with tet operator sites (Lutz and Bujard, 1997)
   1045..1064    +  promoter       tight TRE promoter (fragment): Tet-responsive promoter PTight, consisting of seven tet operator sequences followed by the minimal CMV promoter
   1068..1092    +  promoter       H1-2O2 promoter (fragment): doxycycline-inducible variant of the human H1 RNA promoter (Henriksen et al., 2007)
   1118..1137    +  promoter       PLtetO-1 promoter (fragment): modified phage lambda PL promoter with tet operator sites (Lutz and Bujard, 1997)
   1148..1167    +  promoter       tight TRE promoter (fragment): Tet-responsive promoter PTight, consisting of seven tet operator sequences followed by the minimal CMV promoter
   1177..1196    +  promoter       tight TRE promoter (fragment): Tet-responsive promoter PTight, consisting of seven tet operator sequences followed by the minimal CMV promoter
   1221..1240    +  promoter       PLtetO-1 promoter (fragment): modified phage lambda PL promoter with tet operator sites (Lutz and Bujard, 1997)
   1251..1271    +  promoter       PLtetO-1 promoter (fragment): modified phage lambda PL promoter with tet operator sites (Lutz and Bujard, 1997)
   1280..1300    +  promoter       PLtetO-1 promoter (fragment): modified phage lambda PL promoter with tet operator sites (Lutz and Bujard, 1997)
   1324..1343    +  promoter       PLtetO-1 promoter (fragment): modified phage lambda PL promoter with tet operator sites (Lutz and Bujard, 1997)
   1354..1380    +  promoter       tight TRE promoter (fragment): Tet-responsive promoter PTight, consisting of seven tet operator sequences followed by the minimal CMV promoter
   1383..1401    +  protein_bind   tet operator: tetO; bacterial operator O2 for the tetR and tetA genes tetracycline repressor TetR
   1428..1447    +  promoter       tight TRE promoter (fragment): Tet-responsive promoter PTight, consisting of seven tet operator sequences followed by the minimal CMV promoter
   1457..1475    +  promoter       PLtetO-1 promoter (fragment): modified phage lambda PL promoter with tet operator sites (Lutz and Bujard, 1997)
   1486..1511    +  promoter       PLtetO-1 promoter (fragment): modified phage lambda PL promoter with tet operator sites (Lutz and Bujard, 1997)
   1525..1553    -  misc_feature   MCS (fragment): pBluescript multiple cloning site
   1566..1584    -  promoter       T3 promoter: promoter for bacteriophage T3 RNA polymerase
   1629..1645    -  protein_bind   lac operator: The lac repressor binds to the lac operator to inhibit transcription in E. coli. This inhibition can be relieved by adding lactose or isopropyl-β-D-thiogalactopyranoside (IPTG). lac repressor encoded by lacI
   1653..1683    -  promoter       lac promoter: promoter for the E. coli lac operon
   1698..1719    -  protein_bind   CAP binding site: CAP binding activates transcription in the presence of cAMP. E. coli catabolite activator protein
   1732..1824    -  CDS            lacI (fragment): lac repressor; lacI; The lac repressor binds to the lac operator to inhibit transcription in E. coli. This inhibition can be relieved by adding lactose or isopropyl-β-D-thiogalactopyranoside (IPTG).
   2007..2595    -  rep_origin     ori: high-copy-number ColE1/pMB1/pBR322/pUC origin of replication
   2766..3626    -  CDS            AmpR: β-lactamase; bla; confers resistance to ampicillin, carbenicillin, and related antibiotics
   3627..3730    -  promoter       AmpR promoter: bla
>Addgene plasmid #174887 | pBSKΔB-24xopto-TetO-no01 | addgene full sequence | sequence record 345249 | Addgene NGS Result
CTAAATTGTAAGCGTTAATATTTTGTTAAAATTCGCGTTAAATTTTTGTTAAATCAGCTCATTTTTTAAC
CAATAGGCCGAAATCGGCAAAATCCCTTATAAATCAAAAGAATAGACCGAGATAGGGT
[37 nt withheld, positions 129-165]
AAAGAACGTGGACTCCAACGTCAAAGG
[49 nt withheld, positions 193-241]
T
[91 nt withheld, positions 243-333]
G
[124 nt withheld, positions 335-458]
CCCATTCGCCATTCAGGCTGCGCAACTGTTGGGAAGGGCGATCGGTGCGGGCCTCTTCGCTATTACGCCA
GCTGGCGAAAGGGGGATGTGCTGCAAGGCGATTAAGTTGGGTAACGCCAGGGTTTTCCCAGTCACGACGT
TGTAAAACGACGGCCAGTGAGCGCGCGTAATACGACTCACTATAGGGCGAATTGGGTACCGGGCCCCCCC
TCGATAGGGATAACAGGGTAATCCTAGGTGTAAAGTTTTCCCTATCAGTGATAGAGATGAAAAAATATCC
CTATCAGTGATAGAGAAGAGATAGGTTCCCTATCAGTGATAGAGATGGGTAATGTACTAGGTTAAAAAGT
GTCCCTATCAGTGATAGAGAATAGAATAGTTCCCTATCAGTGATAGAGAGAGTTAGTGATCCCTATCAGT
GATAGAGAGATATTTTTAACTAGGATGGTAAAAATCCCTATCAGTGATAGAGAAAATGATAAATCCCTAT
CAGTGATAGAGATGGTATAATATCCCTATCAGTGATAGAGATAGGTGTTTTACTAGGAAGATAATTTTCC
CTATCAGTGATAGAGAGTTATGAGTTTCCCTATCAGTGATAGAGAAGTAGTGAGATCCCTATCAGTGATA
GAGATTTAAGAGGAACTAGGGAAGAGATAATCCCTATCAGTGATAGAGAGGAAAAAAATTCCCTATCAGT
GATAGAGAATTAGGGGGGTCCCTATCAGTGATAGAGAATGGTATTGTACTAGGTTAAAGAATATCCCTAT
CAGTGATAGAGAAGTTTATGGGTCCCTATCAGTGATAGAGATTTAGTAGATTCCCTATCAGTGATAGAGA
TATTTAAAGTACTAGGAAGTATTAGATCCCTATCAGTGATAGAGAAAAAATATAGTCCCTATCAGTGATA
GAGAAGGTATGTTTTCCCTATCAGTGATAGAGATTTATAGTGTACTAGGAGAATATGGGTCCCTATCAGT
GATAGAGAAGGGAAAAGGTCCCTATCAGTGATAGAGAGAGGAAGGTTTCCCTATCAGTGATAGAGATAGT
GAGTAGACTAGTCGACCTAGAGCGGCCGCCACCGCGGTGGAGCTCCAGCTTTTGTTCCCTTTAGTGAGGG
TTAATTGCGCGCTTGGCGTAATCATGGTCATAGCTGTTTCCTGTGTGAAATTGTTATCCGCTCACAATTC
CACACAACATACGAGCCGGAAGCATAAAGTGTAAAGCCTGGGGTGCCTAATGAGTGAGCTAACTCACATT
AATTGCGTTGCGCTCACTGCCCGCTTTCCAGTCGGGAAACCTGTCGTGCCAGCTGCATTAATGAATCGGC
CAACGCGCGGGGAGAGGCGGTTTGCGTATTGGGCGCTCTTCCGCTTCCTCGCTCACTGACTCGCTGCGCT
CGGTCGTTCGGCTGCGGCGAGCGGTATCAGCTCACTCAAAGGCGGTAATACGGTTATCCACAGAATCAGG
GGATAACGCAGGAAAGAACATGTGAGCAAAAGGCCAGCAAAAGGCCAGGAACCGTAAAAAGGCCGCGTTG
CTGGCGTTTTTCCATAGGCTCCGCCCCCCTGACGAGCATCACAAAAATCGACGCTCAAGTCAGAGGTGGC
GAAACCCGACAGGACTATAAAGATACCAGGCGTTTCCCCCTGGAAGCTCCCTCGTGCGCTCTCCTGTTCC
GACCCTGCCGCTTACCGGATACCTGTCCGCCTTTCTCCCTTCGGGAAGCGTGGCGCTTTCTCATAGCTCA
CGCTGTAGGTATCTCAGTTCGGTGTAGGTCGTTCGCTCCAAGCTGGGCTGTGTGCACGAACCCCCCGTTC
AGCCCGACCGCTGCGCCTTATCCGGTAACTATCGTCTTGAGTCCAACCCGGTAAGACACGACTTATCGCC
ACTGGCAGCAGCCACTGGTAACAGGATTAGCAGAGCGAGGTATGTAGGCGGTGCTACAGAGTTCTTGAAG
TGGTGGCCTAACTACGGCTACACTAGAAGAACAGTATTTGGTATCTGCGCTCTGCTGAAGCCAGTTACCT
TCGGAAAAAGAGTTGGTAGCTCTTGATCCGGCAAACAAACCACCGCTGGTAGCGGTGGTTTTTTTGTTTG
CAAGCAGCAGATTACGCGCAGAAAAAAAGGATCTCAAGAAGATCCTTTGATCTTTTCTACGGGGTCTGAC
GCTCAGTGGAACGAAAACTCACGTTAAGGGATTTTGGTCATGAGATTATCAAAAAGGATCTTCACCTAGA
TCCTTTTAAATTAAAAATGAAGTTTTAAATCAATCTAAAGTATATATGAGTAAACTTGGTCTGACAGTTA
CCAATGCTTAATCAGTGAGGCACCTATCTCAGCGATCTGTCTATTTCGTTCATCCATAGTTGCCTGACTC
CCCGTCGTGTAGATAACTACGATACGGGAGGGCTTACCATCTGGCCCCAGTGCTGCAATGATACCGCGGC
TGCCACGCTCACCGGCTCCAGATTTATCAGCAATAAACCAGCCAGCCGGAAGGGCCGAGCGCAGAAGTGG
TCCTGCAACTTTATCCGCCTCCATCCAGTCTATTAATTGTTGCCGGGAAGCTAGAGTAAGTAGTTCGCCA
GTTAATAGTTTGCGCAACGTTGTTGCCATTGCTACAGGCATCGTGGTGTCACGCTCGTCGTTTGGTATGG
CTTCATTCAGCTCCGGTTCCCAACGATCAAGGCGAGTTACATGATCCCCCATGTTGTGCAAAAAAGCGGT
TAGCTCCTTCGGTCCTCCGATCGTTGTCAGAAGTAAGTTGGCCGCAGTGTTATCACTCATGGTTATGGCA
GCACTGCATAATTCTCTTACTGTCATGCCATCCGTAAGATGCTTTTCTGTGACTGGTGAGTACTCAACCA
AGTCATTCTGAGAATAGTGTATGCGGCGACCGAGTTGCTCTTGCCCGGCGTCAATACGGGATAATACCGC
GCCACATAGCAGAACTTTAAAAGTGCTCATCATTGGAAAACGTTCTTCGGGGCGAAAACTCTCAAGGATC
TTACCGCTGTTGAGATCCAGTTCGATGTAACCCACTCGTGCACCCAACTGATCTTCAGCATCTTTTACTT
TCACCAGCGTTTCTGGGTGAGCAAAAACAGGAAGGCAAAATGCCGCAAAAAAGGGAATAAGGGCGACACG
GAAATGTTGAATACTCATACTCTTCCTTTTCAATATTATTGAAGCATTTATCAGGGTTATTGTCTCATGA
GCGGATACATATTTGAATGTATTTAGAAAAATAAACAAATAGGGATTCCGCGCACATTTCCCCGAAAAGT
GCCAC
